>Addgene plasmid #239095 | pcDNA4-C-EF1α-FL-NRL | addgene full sequence | sequence record 485104 | Addgene NGS Result
GACGGATCGGGAGATCTCCCGATCCCCTATGGTGCACTCTCAGTACAATCTGCTCTGATGCCGCATAGTT
AAGCCAGTATCTGCTCCCTGCTTGTGTGTTGGAGGTCGCTGAGTAGTGCGCGAGCAAAATTTAAGCTACA
ACAAGGCAAGGCTTGACCGACAATTGCATGAAGAATCTGCTTAGGGTTAGGCGTTTTGCGCTGCTTCGCG
ATGTACGGGCCAGATATACGCGTTGACATTGATTATTGACTAGCAAATTGGGACATTGATTATTGACTAG
GCTTTTGCAAAAAGCTTTGCAAAGATGGATAAAGTTTTAAACAGAGAGGAATCTTTGCAGCTAATGGACC
TTCTAGGTCTTGAAAGGAGTGGGAATTGGCTCCGGTGCCCGTCAGTGGGCAGAGCGCACATCGCCCACAG
TCCCCGAGAAGTTGGGGGGAGGGGTCGGCAATTGAACCGGTGCCTAGAGAAGGTGGCGCGGGGTAAACTG
GGAAAGTGATGTCGTGTACTGGCTCCGCCTTTTTCCCGAGGGTGGGGGAGAACCGTATATAAGTGCAGTA
GTCGCCGTGAACGTTCTTTTTCGCAACGGGTTTGCCGCCAGAACACAGGTAAGTGCCGTGTGTGGTTCCC
GCGGGCCTGGCCTCTTTACGGGTTATGGCCCTTGCGTGCCTTGAATTACTTCCACCTGGCTGCAGTACGT
GATTCTTGATCCCGAGCTTCGGGTTGGAAGTGGGTGGGAGAGTTCGAGGCCTTGCGCTTAAGGAGCCCCT
TCGCCTCGTGCTTGAGTTGAGGCCTGGCCTGGGCGCTGGGGCCGCCGCGTGCGAATCTGGTGGCACCTTC
GCGCCTGTCTCGCTGCTTTCGATAAGTCTCTAGCCATTTAAAATTTTTGATGACCTGCTGCGACGCTTTT
TTTCTGGCAAGATAGTCTTGTAAATGCGGGCCAAGATCTGCACACTGGTATTTCGGTTTTTGGGGCCGCG
GGCGGCGACGGGGCCCGTGCGTCCCAGCGCACATGTTCGGCGAGGCGGGGCCTGCGAGCGCGGCCACCGA
GAATCGGACGGGGGTAGTCTCAAGCTGGCCGGCCTGCTCTGGTGCCTGGCCTCGCGCCGCCGTGTATCGC
CCCGCCCTGGGCGGCAAGGCTGGCCCGGTCGGCACCAGTTGCGTGAGCGGAAAGATGGCCGCTTCCCGGC
CCTGCTGCAGGGAGCTCAAAATGGAGGACGCGGCGCTCGGGAGAGCGGGCGGGTGAGTCACCCACACAAA
GGAAAAGGGCCTTTCCGTCCTCAGCCGTCGCTTCATGTGACTCCACGGAGTACCGGGCGCCGTCCAGGCA
CCTCGATTAGTTCTCGAGCTTTTGGAGTACGTCGTCTTTAGGTTGGGGGGAGGGGTTTTATGCGATGGAG
TTTCCCCACACTGAGTGGGTGGAGACTGAAGTTAGGCCAGCTTGGCACTTGATGTAATTCTCCTTGGAAT
TTGCCCTTTTTGAGTTTGGATCTTGGTTCATTCTCAAGCCTCAGACAGTGGTTCAAAGTTTTTTTCTTCC
ATTTCAGGTGTCGTGAGGAATTAGCTTGGTACCGTCCTCTCTGGCTAACTAGAGAACCCACTGCTTACTG
GCTTATCGAAATTAATACGACTCACTATAGGGAGACCCAAGCTGGCTAGCGTTTAAACTTAAGCTTAGCG
CAGAGGCTTGGGGCAGCCGAGCGGCAGCCAGGCCCCGGCCCGGGCCTCGGTTCCAGAAGGGAGAGGAGCC
CGCCAAGGCGCGCAAGAGAGCGGGCTGCCTCGCAGTCCGAGCCGGAGAGGGAGCGCGAGCCGCGCCGGCC
CCGGACGGCCTCCGAAACCATGGCCCTGCCCCCCAGCCCCCTGGCCATGGAATATGTCAATGACTTTGAC
TTGATGAAGTTTGAGGTAAAGCGGGAACCCTCTGAGGGCCGACCTGGCCCCCCTACAGCCTCACTGGGCT
CCACACCTTACAGCTCAGTGCCTCCTTCACCCACCTTCAGTGAACCAGGCATGGTGGGGGCAACCGAGGG
CACCCGGCCAGGCCTGGAGGAGCTGTACTGGCTGGCTACCCTGCAGCAGCAGCTGGGGGCTGGGGAGGCA
TTGGGGCTGAGTCCTGAAGAGGCCATGGAGCTGCTGCAGGGTCAGGGCCCAGTCCCTGTTGATGGGCCCC
ATGGCTACTACCCAGGGAGCCCAGAGGAGACAGGAGCCCAGCACGTCCAGCTGGCAGAGCGGTTTTCCGA
CGCGGCGCTGGTCTCGATGTCTGTGCGGGAGCTAAACCGGCAGCTGCGGGGCTGCGGGCGCGACGAGGCG
CTGCGGCTGAAGCAGAGGCGCCGCACGCTGAAGAACCGCGGCTACGCGCAGGCCTGTCGCTCCAAGCGGC
TGCAGCAGCGGCGCGGGCTGGAGGCCGAGCGCGCCCGCCTGGCCGCCCAGCTGGACGCGCTGCGGGCCGA
GGTGGCCCGCCTGGCCCGGGAGCGCGATCTCTACAAGGCTCGCTGTGACCGGCTAACCTCGAGCGGCCCC
GGGTCCGGGGACCCCTCCCACCTCTTCCTCTGAGCCGTTCAGAGCACCTTGTGGTGGCGGCCGCTCGAGT
CTAGAGGGCCCGTTTAAACCCGCTGATCAGCCTCGACTGTGCCTTCTAGTTGCCAGCCATCTGTTGTTTG
CCCCTCCCCCGTGCCTTCCTTGACCCTGGAAGGTGCCACTCCCACTGTCCTTTCCTAATAAAATGAGGAA
ATTGCATCGCATTGTCTGAGTAGGTGTCATTCTATTCTGGGGGGTGGGGTGGGGCAGGACAGCAAGGGGG
AGGATTGGGAAGACAATAGCAGGCATGCTGGGGATGCGGTGGGCTCTATGGCTTCTGAGGCGGAAAGAAC
CAGCTGGGGCTCTAGGGGGTATCCCC
[124 nt withheld, positions 2897-3020]
C
[91 nt withheld, positions 3022-3112]
A
[49 nt withheld, positions 3114-3162]
CCTTTGACGTTGGAGTCCACGTTCTTT
[37 nt withheld, positions 3190-3226]
ACCCTATCTCGGTCTATTCTTTTGATTTATAAGGGATTTTGCCGATTTCGGCCTATTGGTTAAAAAATGA
GCTGATTTAACAAAAATTTAACGCGAATTAATTCTGTGGAATGTGTGTCAGTTAGGGTGTGGAAAGTCCC
CAGGCTCCCCAGCAGGCAGAAGTATGCAAAGCATGCATCTCAATTAGTCAGCAACCAGGTGTGGAAAGTC
CCCAGGCTCCCCAGCAGGCAGAAGTATGCAAAGCATGCATCTCAATTAGTCAGCAACCATAGTCCCGCCC
CTAACTCCGCCCATCCCGCCCCTAACTCCGCCCAGTTCCGCCCATTCTCCGCCCCATGGCTGACTAATTT
TTTTTATTTATGCAGAGGCCGAGGCCGCCTCTGCCTCTGAGCTATTCCAGAAGTAGTGAGGAGGCTTTTT
TGGAGGCCTAGGCTTTTGCAAAAAGCTCCCGGGAGCTTGTATATCCATTTTCGGATCTGATCAGCACGTG
TTGACAATTAATCATCGGCATAGTATATCGGCATAGTATAATACGACAAGGTGAGGAACTAAACCATGGC
CAAGTTGACCAGTGCCGTTCCGGTGCTCACCGCGCGCGACGTCGCCGGAGCGGTCGAGTTCTGGACCGAC
CGGCTCGGGTTCTCCCGGGACTTCGTGGAGGACGACTTCGCCGGTGTGGTCCGGGACGACGTGACCCTGT
TCATCAGCGCGGTCCAGGACCAGGTGGTGCCGGACAACACCCTGGCCTGGGTGTGGGTGCGCGGCCTGGA
CGAGCTGTACGCCGAGTGGTCGGAGGTCGTGTCCACGAACTTCCGGGACGCCTCCGGGCCGGCCATGACC
GAGATCGGCGAGCAGCCGTGGGGGCGGGAGTTCGCCCTGCGCGACCCGGCCGGCAACTGCGTGCACTTCG
TGGCCGAGGAGCAGGACTGACACGTGCTACGAGATTTCGATTCCACCGCCGCCTTCTATGAAAGGTTGGG
CTTCGGAATCGTTTTCCGGGACGCCGGCTGGATGATCCTCCAGCGCGGGGATCTCATGCTGGAGTTCTTC
GCCCACCCCAACTTGTTTATTGCAGCTTATAATGGTTACAAATAAAGCAATAGCATCACAAATTTCACAA
ATAAAGCATTTTTTTCACTGCATTCTAGTTGTGGTTTGTCCAAACTCATCAATGTATCTTATCATGTCTG
TATACCGTCGACCTCTAGCTAGAGCTTGGCGTAATCATGGTCATAGCTGTTTCCTGTGTGAAATTGTTAT
CCGCTCACAATTCCACACAACATACGAGCCGGAAGCATAAAGTGTAAAGCCTGGGGTGCCTAATGAGTGA
GCTAACTCACATTAATTGCGTTGCGCTCACTGCCCGCTTTCCAGTCGGGAAACCTGTCGTGCCAGCTGCA
TTAATGAATCGGCCAACGCGCGGGGAGAGGCGGTTTGCGTATTGGGCGCTCTTCCGCTTCCTCGCTCACT
GACTCGCTGCGCTCGGTCGTTCGGCTGCGGCGAGCGGTATCAGCTCACTCAAAGGCGGTAATACGGTTAT
CCACAGAATCAGGGGATAACGCAGGAAAGAACATGTGAGCAAAAGGCCAGCAAAAGGCCAGGAACCGTAA
AAAGGCCGCGTTGCTGGCGTTTTTCCATAGGCTCCGCCCCCCTGACGAGCATCACAAAAATCGACGCTCA
AGTCAGAGGTGGCGAAACCCGACAGGACTATAAAGATACCAGGCGTTTCCCCCTGGAAGCTCCCTCGTGC
GCTCTCCTGTTCCGACCCTGCCGCTTACCGGATACCTGTCCGCCTTTCTCCCTTCGGGAAGCGTGGCGCT
TTCTCATAGCTCACGCTGTAGGTATCTCAGTTCGGTGTAGGTCGTTCGCTCCAAGCTGGGCTGTGTGCAC
GAACCCCCCGTTCAGCCCGACCGCTGCGCCTTATCCGGTAACTATCGTCTTGAGTCCAACCCGGTAAGAC
ACGACTTATCGCCACTGGCAGCAGCCACTGGTAACAGGATTAGCAGAGCGAGGTATGTAGGCGGTGCTAC
AGAGTTCTTGAAGTGGTGGCCTAACTACGGCTACACTAGAAGAACAGTATTTGGTATCTGCGCTCTGCTG
AAGCCAGTTACCTTCGGAAAAAGAGTTGGTAGCTCTTGATCCGGCAAACAAACCACCGCTGGTAGCGGTG
GTTTTTTTGTTTGCAAGCAGCAGATTACGCGCAGAAAAAAAGGATCTCAAGAAGATCCTTTGATCTTTTC
TACGGGGTCTGACGCTCAGTGGAACGAAAACTCACGTTAAGGGATTTTGGTCATGAGATTATCAAAAAGG
ATCTTCACCTAGATCCTTTTAAATTAAAAATGAAGTTTTAAATCAATCTAAAGTATATATGAGTAAACTT
GGTCTGACAGTTACCAATGCTTAATCAGTGAGGCACCTATCTCAGCGATCTGTCTATTTCGTTCATCCAT
AGTTGCCTGACTCCCCGTCGTGTAGATAACTACGATACGGGAGGGCTTACCATCTGGCCCCAGTGCTGCA
ATGATACCGCGAGACCCACGCTCACCGGCTCCAGATTTATCAGCAATAAACCAGCCAGCCGGAAGGGCCG
AGCGCAGAAGTGGTCCTGCAACTTTATCCGCCTCCATCCAGTCTATTAATTGTTGCCGGGAAGCTAGAGT
AAGTAGTTCGCCAGTTAATAGTTTGCGCAACGTTGTTGCCATTGCTACAGGCATCGTGGTGTCACGCTCG
TCGTTTGGTATGGCTTCATTCAGCTCCGGTTCCCAACGATCAAGGCGAGTTACATGATCCCCCATGTTGT
GCAAAAAAGCGGTTAGCTCCTTCGGTCCTCCGATCGTTGTCAGAAGTAAGTTGGCCGCAGTGTTATCACT
CATGGTTATGGCAGCACTGCATAATTCTCTTACTGTCATGCCATCCGTAAGATGCTTTTCTGTGACTGGT
GAGTACTCAACCAAGTCATTCTGAGAATAGTGTATGCGGCGACCGAGTTGCTCTTGCCCGGCGTCAATAC
GGGATAATACCGCGCCACATAGCAGAACTTTAAAAGTGCTCATCATTGGAAAACGTTCTTCGGGGCGAAA
ACTCTCAAGGATCTTACCGCTGTTGAGATCCAGTTCGATGTAACCCACTCGTGCACCCAACTGATCTTCA
GCATCTTTTACTTTCACCAGCGTTTCTGGGTGAGCAAAAACAGGAAGGCAAAATGCCGCAAAAAAGGGAA
TAAGGGCGACACGGAAATGTTGAATACTCATACTCTTCCTTTTTCAATATTATTGAAGCATTTATCAGGG
TTATTGTCTCATGAGCGGATACATATTTGAATGTATTTAGAAAAATAAACAAATAGGGGTTCCGCGCACA
TTTCCCCGAAAAGTGCCACCTGACGTC
Features (pLannotate 1.2.2; 24 found; start..end, strand, type, name):
     28..80      -  misc_feature   bom (fragment): basis of mobility region from pBR322
    235..253     +  enhancer       CMV enhancer (fragment): human cytomegalovirus immediate early enhancer
    262..280     +  enhancer       CMV enhancer (fragment): human cytomegalovirus immediate early enhancer
    305..371     +  CDS            small t antigen (fragment): SV40 (simian virus 40) small t antigen
    378..1556    +  promoter       EF-1α promoter: strong constitutive promoter for human elongation factor EF-1α
   1577..1607    +  LTR            5' LTR (truncated) (fragment): truncated 5' long terminal repeat (LTR) from HIV-1
   1623..1641    +  promoter       T7 promoter: promoter for bacteriophage T7 RNA polymerase
   1677..1839    +  misc_feature   QBI SP163: strong translational enhancer derived from the 5' UTR of the mouse VEGF gene
   1840..2550    +  CDS            NRL: NRL_HUMAN - Also known as D14S46E. Experimental evidence at protein level: Swiss-Prot protein existence level 1. Acts as a transcriptional activator which regulates the expression of several rod-specific genes, including RHO and PDE6B (PubMed:21981118). Functions also as a transcriptional coactivator, stimulating transcription mediated by the transcription factor CRX and NR2E3 (PubMed:17335001). Binds in a sequence-specific manner to the rhodopsin promoter (PubMed:17335001). From Homo sapiens (Human).
   2627..2851    +  polyA_signal   bGH poly(A) signal: bovine growth hormone polyadenylation signal
   2855..2876    +  promoter       SV40 promoter (fragment): SV40 enhancer and early promoter
   2897..3325    +  rep_origin     f1 ori (sequence partly withheld): f1 bacteriophage origin of replication; arrow indicates direction of (+) strand synthesis
   3339..3668    +  promoter       SV40 promoter: SV40 enhancer and early promoter
   3716..3763    +  promoter       EM7 promoter: synthetic bacterial promoter&nbsp
   3782..4156    +  CDS            BleoR: antibiotic-binding protein; Sh ble from Streptoalloteichus hindustanus; confers resistance to bleomycin, phleomycin, and Zeocin™
   4166..4291    +  CDS            ble (fragment): BLE_KLEPN - Experimental evidence at protein level: Swiss-Prot protein existence level 1. Binding protein with a strong affinity to the bleomycin family of antibiotics. Binds to CL990; an antimitotic-antibiotic compound. From Klebsiella pneumoniae.
   4286..4407    +  polyA_signal   SV40 poly(A) signal: SV40 polyadenylation signal
   4480..4496    -  protein_bind   lac operator: The lac repressor binds to the lac operator to inhibit transcription in E. coli. This inhibition can be relieved by adding lactose or isopropyl-β-D-thiogalactopyranoside (IPTG). lac repressor encoded by lacI
   4504..4534    -  promoter       lac promoter: promoter for the E. coli lac operon
   4549..4570    -  protein_bind   CAP binding site: CAP binding activates transcription in the presence of cAMP. E. coli catabolite activator protein
   4583..4675    -  CDS            lacI (fragment): lac repressor; lacI; The lac repressor binds to the lac operator to inhibit transcription in E. coli. This inhibition can be relieved by adding lactose or isopropyl-β-D-thiogalactopyranoside (IPTG).
   4858..5446    -  rep_origin     ori: high-copy-number ColE1/pMB1/pBR322/pUC origin of replication
   5617..6477    -  CDS            AmpR: β-lactamase; bla; confers resistance to ampicillin, carbenicillin, and related antibiotics
   6478..6582    -  promoter       AmpR promoter: bla
