[The description below was written by a language model from this plasmid's Addgene catalogue record and pLannotate feature annotations shown in this document.]
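Description:
pcDNA4-C-EF1α-FL-NRL is a 6.6 kb mammalian expression plasmid built on a pcDNA4-C backbone in which the usual CMV promoter has evidently been replaced. Only very short CMV enhancer remnants are annotated, and a complete human EF-1α promoter sits upstream of the expression cassette. The plasmid is maintained in E. coli through a high-copy ColE1/pUC-type origin and selected with ampicillin via the β-lactamase gene. An f1 origin is also present, which in principle allows single-stranded DNA production. For selection in mammalian cells, the backbone carries a Sh ble (BleoR) gene conferring Zeocin/bleomycin resistance. It is driven by the SV40 early promoter in eukaryotic cells and by the synthetic EM7 promoter in bacteria, and is terminated by an SV40 polyadenylation signal.

The payload is the full-length human Neural Retina Leucine Zipper (NRL) coding sequence, recorded as a 714 bp insert. NRL is a transcription factor that activates rod photoreceptor genes such as rhodopsin and cooperates with CRX and NR2E3. Transcription from the strong, constitutive EF-1α promoter passes through a T7 promoter site and the QBI SP163 element, a translational enhancer derived from the mouse VEGF 5' UTR. This element lies immediately upstream of the NRL open reading frame, and the transcript ends at the bovine growth hormone polyadenylation signal. No epitope tag or reporter is annotated on the NRL coding sequence.

The stated purpose is expression of full-length NRL in mammalian cells. The "FL" designation suggests it is meant to be distinguished from other NRL forms, though the record does not detail these. The associated work concerns early human photoreceptor states and retinoblastoma-related features.
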