Addgene plasmid #239095: pcDNA4-C-EF1α-FL-NRL
Purpose: Expresses full length NRL, driven by EF1α promoter.
Depositing lab: David Cobrinik. Depositing organization: Children's Hospital Los Angeles. Publication: Identification and characterization of early human photoreceptor states and cell-state-specific retinoblastoma-related features. Shayler DWH, Stachelek K, Cambier L, Lee S, Bai J, Reid MW, Weisenberger DJ, Bhat B, Aparicio JG, Kim Y, Singh M, Bay M, Thornton ME, Doyle EK, Fouladian Z, Erberich SG, Grubbs BH, Bonaguidi MA, Craft CM, Singh HP, Cobrinik D. eLife 13:RP101918 10.7554/eLife.101918.1.
Backbone
  Vector backbone: pcDNA4-C
  Vector type: Mammalian Expression
Growth in bacteria
  Bacterial resistance: Ampicillin, 100 μg/mL
  Growth temperature: 37°C
  Growth strain: DH5alpha
  Copy number: Unknown
Gene/Insert
  Gene/Insert name: Neural Retina Leucine Zipper (alt name: NRL)
  Species: H. sapiens (human)
  Insert size (bp): 714
  Entrez Gene: NRL (a.k.a. D14S46E, NRL-MAF, RP27)
Terms and licenses: Academic/Nonprofit Terms; Industry Terms: Not Available to Industry
Depositor comments: Please visit https://doi.org/10.1101/2023.02.28.530247 for bioRxiv preprint.
How to cite: pcDNA4-C-EF1α-FL-NRL was a gift from David Cobrinik (Addgene plasmid # 239095 ; http://n2t.net/addgene:239095 ; RRID:Addgene_239095)
